>Addgene plasmid #100427 | pCMV_mEm_4GS_LF82_259 | addgene full sequence | sequence record 210125 | Addgene NGS Result
GGGAAGGGCGATCGGTGCGGGCCTCTTCGCTATTACGCCAGCTGGCGAAAGGGGGATGTGCTGCAAGGCG
ATTAAGTTGGGTAACGCCAGGGTTTTCCCAGTCACGACGTTGTAAAACGACGGCCAGTGAGTTCGAGCTT
GCATGCCTGCAGGTCGTTACATAACTTACGGTAAATGGCCCGCCTGGCTGACCGCCCAACGACCCCCGCC
CATTGACGTCAATAATGACGTATGTTCCCATAGTAACGCCAATAGGGACTTTCCATTGACGTCAATGGGT
GGAGTATTTACGGTAAACTGCCCACTTGGCAGTACATCAAGTGTATCATATGCCAAGTACGCCCCCTATT
GACGTCAATGACGGTAAATGGCCCGCCTGGCATTATGCCCAGTACATGACCTTATGGGACTTTCCTACTT
GGCAGTACATCTACGTATTAGTCATCGCTATTACCATGGTGATGCGGTTTTGGCAGTACATCAATGGGCG
TGGATAGCGGTTTGACTCACGGGGATTTCCAAGTCTCCACCCCATTGACGTCAATGGGAGTTTGTTTTGG
CACCAAAATCAACGGGACTTTCCAAAATGTCGTAACAACTCCGCCCCATTGACGCAAATGGGCGGTAGGC
GTGTACGGTGGGAGGTCTATATAAGCAGAGCTCGTTTAGTGAACCGTCAGATCGCCTGGAGACGCCATCC
ACGCTGTTTTGACCTCCATAGAAGACACCGGGACCGATCCAGCCTCCGGACTCTAGAGGATCCGGTACTA
GAGGAACTGAAAAACCAGAAAGTTAACTGGTAAGTTTAGTCTTTTTGTCTTTTATTTCAGGTCCCGGATC
CGGTGGTGGTGCAAATCAAAGAACTGCTCCTCAGTGGATGTTGCCTTTACTTCTAGGCCTGTACGGAAGT
GTTACTTCTGCTCTAAAAGCTGCGGAATTGTACCCGCGGGCCCACCATGGTGAGCAAGGGCGAGGAGCTG
TTCACCGGGGTGGTGCCCATCCTGGTCGAGCTGGACGGCGACGTAAACGGCCACAAGTTCAGCGTGTCCG
GCGAGGGCGAGGGCGATGCCACCTACGGCAAGCTGACCCTGAAGTTCATCTGCACCACCGGCAAGCTGCC
CGTGCCCTGGCCCACCCTCGTGACCACCTTGACCTACGGCGTGCAGTGCTTCGCCCGCTACCCCGACCAC
ATGAAGCAGCACGACTTCTTCAAGTCCGCCATGCCCGAAGGCTACGTCCAGGAGCGCACCATCTTCTTCA
AGGACGACGGCAACTACAAGACCCGCGCCGAGGTGAAGTTCGAGGGCGACACCCTGGTGAACCGCATCGA
GCTGAAGGGCATCGACTTCAAGGAGGACGGCAACATCCTGGGGCACAAGCTGGAGTACAACTACAACAGC
CACAAGGTCTATATCACCGCCGACAAGCAGAAGAACGGCATCAAGGTGAACTTCAAGACCCGCCACAACA
TCGAGGACGGCAGCGTGCAGCTCGCCGACCACTACCAGCAGAACACCCCCATCGGCGACGGCCCCGTGCT
GCTGCCCGACAACCACTACCTGAGCACCCAGTCCAAGCTGAGCAAAGACCCCAACGAGAAGCGCGATCAC
ATGGTCCTGCTGGAGTTCGTGACCGCCGCCGGGATCACTCTCGGCATGGACGAGCTGTACAAGCGAATTG
GTGGAGGGGGCGGTTCCGGTGGCGGAGGTTCCCGAATTCGTCGACGGAGATCTGATATGGATATAACACC
TTTCCTTCATGCGCTTTGTGCTGTGGCTGCGCAGCTACTGATTGGTCTTTTTACCGGGAACTGGGCTTAC
GGGGCGATAGCCGGTTGTACGTTCTTCATTGCGCGTGAACACACCCAGGCAGAATATCGCTGGATTGAAA
TGTTCGGGCATGGCAAGCGAATGAATATGCCGTGGTGGGGCGGTTTTGATCCGCGCGCGTGGGATGTGGC
AAGCCTGATGGATTTTGCTGTGCCGGTGGTGGCGTGTCTGCTGGTCTGGCTGTTGGTTAATCGTGGGTGA
ATCGGTACCCTCGAGAAGCTTGCGGCCGCGGGGATCCAGACATGATAAGATACATTGATGAGTTTGGACA
AACCACAACTAGAATGCAGTGAAAAAAATGCTTTATTTGTGAAATTTGTGATGCTATTGCTTTATTTGTA
ACCATTATAAGCTGCAATAAACAAGTTAACAACAACAATTGCATTCATTTTATGTTTCAGGTTCAGGGGG
AGGTGTGGGAGGTTTTTTCGGATCCTCTAGAGTCGATCTGCAGGCATGCTAGCTTGGCGTAATCATGGTC
ATAGCTGTTTCCTGTGTGAAATTGTTATCCGCTCACAATTCCACACAACATACGAGCCGGAAGCATAAAG
TGTAAAGCCTGGGGTGCCTAATGAGTGAGCTAACTCACATTAATTGCGTTGCGCTCACTGCCCGCTTTCC
AGTCGGGAAACCTGTCGTGCCAGCTGCATTAATGAATCGGCCAACGCGCGGGGAGAGGCGGTTTGCGTAT
TGGGCGCTCTTCCGCTTCCTCGCTCACTGACTCGCTGCGCTCGGTCGTTCGGCTGCGGCGAGCGGTATCA
GCTCACTCAAAGGCGGTAATACGGTTATCCACAGAATCAGGGGATAACGCAGGAAAGAACATGTGAGCAA
AAGGCCAGCAAAAGGCCAGGAACCGTAAAAAGGCCGCGTTGCTGGCGTTTTTCCATAGGCTCCGCCCCCC
TGACGAGCATCACAAAAATCGACGCTCAAGTCAGAGGTGGCGAAACCCGACAGGACTATAAAGATACCAG
GCGTTTCCCCCTGGAAGCTCCCTCGTGCGCTCTCCTGTTCCGACCCTGCCGCTTACCGGATACCTGTCCG
CCTTTCTCCCTTCGGGAAGCGTGGCGCTTTCTCATAGCTCACGCTGTAGGTATCTCAGTTCGGTGTAGGT
CGTTCGCTCCAAGCTGGGCTGTGTGCACGAACCCCCCGTTCAGCCCGACCGCTGCGCCTTATCCGGTAAC
TATCGTCTTGAGTCCAACCCGGTAAGACACGACTTATCGCCACTGGCAGCAGCCACTGGTAACAGGATTA
GCAGAGCGAGGTATGTAGGCGGTGCTACAGAGTTCTTGAAGTGGTGGCCTAACTACGGCTACACTAGAAG
AACAGTATTTGGTATCTGCGCTCTGCTGAAGCCAGTTACCTTCGGAAAAAGAGTTGGTAGCTCTTGATCC
GGCAAACAAACCACCGCTGGTAGCGGTGGTTTTTTTGTTTGCAAGCAGCAGATTACGCGCAGAAAAAAAG
GATCTCAAGAAGATCCTTTGATCTTTTCTACGGGGTCTGACGCTCAGTGGAACGAAAACTCACGTTAAGG
GATTTTGGTCATGAGATTATCAAAAAGGATCTTCACCTAGATCCTTTTAAATTAAAAATGAAGTTTTAAA
TCAATCTAAAGTATATATGAGTAAACTTGGTCTGACAGTTACCAATGCTTAATCAGTGAGGCACCTATCT
CAGCGATCTGTCTATTTCGTTCATCCATAGTTGCCTGACTCCCCGTCGTGTAGATAACTACGATACGGGA
GGGCTTACCATCTGGCCCCAGTGCTGCAATGATACCGCGAGACCCACGCTCACCGGCTCCAGATTTATCA
GCAATAAACCAGCCAGCCGGAAGGGCCGAGCGCAGAAGTGGTCCTGCAACTTTATCCGCCTCCATCCAGT
CTATTAATTGTTGCCGGGAAGCTAGAGTAAGTAGTTCGCCAGTTAATAGTTTGCGCAACGTTGTTGCCAT
TGCTACAGGCATCGTGGTGTCACGCTCGTCGTTTGGTATGGCTTCATTCAGCTCCGGTTCCCAACGATCA
AGGCGAGTTACATGATCCCCCATGTTGTGCAAAAAAGCGGTTAGCTCCTTCGGTCCTCCGATCGTTGTCA
GAAGTAAGTTGGCCGCAGTGTTATCACTCATGGTTATGGCAGCACTGCATAATTCTCTTACTGTCATGCC
ATCCGTAAGATGCTTTTCTGTGACTGGTGAGTACTCAACCAAGTCATTCTGAGAATAGTGTATGCGGCGA
CCGAGTTGCTCTTGCCCGGCGTCAATACGGGATAATACCGCGCCACATAGCAGAACTTTAAAAGTGCTCA
TCATTGGAAAACGTTCTTCGGGGCGAAAACTCTCAAGGATCTTACCGCTGTTGAGATCCAGTTCGATGTA
ACCCACTCGTGCACCCAACTGATCTTCAGCATCTTTTACTTTCACCAGCGTTTCTGGGTGAGCAAAAACA
GGAAGGCAAAATGCCGCAAAAAAGGGAATAAGGGCGACACGGAAATGTTGAATACTCATACTCTTCCTTT
TTCAATATTATTGAAGCATTTATCAGGGTTATTGTCTCATGAGCGGATACATATTTGAATGTATTTAGAA
AAATAAACAAATAGGGGTTCCGCGCACATTTCCCCGAAAAGTGCCACCTGACGTCTAAGAAACCATTATT
ATCATGACATTAACCTATAAAAATAGGCGTATCACGAGGCCCTTTCGTCTCGCGCGTTTCGGTGATGACG
GTGAAAACCTCTGACACATGCAGCTCCCGGAGACGGTCACAGCTTGTCTGTAAGCGGATGCCGGGAGCAG
ACAAGCCCGTCAGGGCGCGTCAGCGGGTGTTGGCGGGTGTCGGGGCTGGCTTAACTATGCGGCATCAGAG
CAGATTGTACTGAGAGTGCACCATATGCGGTGTGAAATACCGCACAGATGCGTAAGGAGAAAATACCGCA
TCAGGCGCCATTCGCCATTCAGGCTGCGCAACTGTT
Features (pLannotate 1.2.2; 16 found; start..end, strand, type, name):
    136..156     -  misc_feature   MCS (fragment): pUC18/19 multiple cloning site
    155..458     +  enhancer       CMV enhancer: human cytomegalovirus immediate early enhancer
    459..662     +  promoter       CMV promoter: human cytomegalovirus (CMV) immediate early promoter
    800..896     +  intron         SV40 intron: modified SV40 intron with splice donor and acceptor sites
    957..1673    +  CDS            mEmerald: mEmerald is a basic (constitutively fluorescent) green fluorescent protein published in 1998, derived from Aequorea victoria. It is reported to be a very rapidly-maturing monomer with moderate acid sensitivity.
   2063..2197    -  polyA_signal   SV40 poly(A) signal: SV40 polyadenylation signal
   2332..2348    -  protein_bind   lac operator: The lac repressor binds to the lac operator to inhibit transcription in E. coli. This inhibition can be relieved by adding lactose or isopropyl-β-D-thiogalactopyranoside (IPTG). lac repressor encoded by lacI
   2356..2386    -  promoter       lac promoter: promoter for the E. coli lac operon
   2401..2422    -  protein_bind   CAP binding site: CAP binding activates transcription in the presence of cAMP. E. coli catabolite activator protein
   2435..2527    -  CDS            lacI (fragment): lac repressor; lacI; The lac repressor binds to the lac operator to inhibit transcription in E. coli. This inhibition can be relieved by adding lactose or isopropyl-β-D-thiogalactopyranoside (IPTG).
   2710..3298    -  rep_origin     ori: high-copy-number ColE1/pMB1/pBR322/pUC origin of replication
   3469..4329    -  CDS            AmpR: β-lactamase; bla; confers resistance to ampicillin, carbenicillin, and related antibiotics
   4330..4434    -  promoter       AmpR promoter: bla
   4529..4564    +  CDS            rop (fragment): Rop protein, which maintains plasmids at low copy number; rop
   4666..4765    +  misc_feature   bom (fragment): basis of mobility region from pBR322
   4771..130     -  CDS            lacZα (fragment) (across the origin): LacZα fragment of β-galactosidase; lacZ fragment
