[The description below was written by a language model from this plasmid's Addgene catalogue record and pLannotate feature annotations shown in this document.]
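Description:
pCMV_mEm_4GS_LF82_259 is a mammalian expression plasmid built on a pCMV backbone that produces an Escherichia coli LF82 open reading frame, LF82_259, as a fusion to the green fluorescent protein mEmerald. It is maintained in E. coli as a high-copy plasmid through a ColE1/pUC-type origin and selected with ampicillin via the β-lactamase (AmpR) gene and its native promoter. The annotated sequence of about 4.8 kb matches the stated backbone plus the 294 bp insert. It also carries inert remnants of earlier cloning vectors, including fragments of lacZα, lacI, rop and bom and a lac promoter/operator region, which play no role in the mammalian cassette.

The expression unit is driven by the human cytomegalovirus immediate-early enhancer and promoter, followed by a modified SV40 intron that provides splice donor and acceptor sites to improve transcript processing. The mEmerald coding sequence comes next and sits at the N terminus of the fusion. The bacterial CDS was inserted downstream by ligation-independent cloning, and it falls in the unannotated interval between mEmerald and the SV40 polyadenylation signal, so the feature table does not label it directly. The "4GS" in the name suggests a glycine-serine linker between the fluorescent protein and the insert, although the record does not describe this explicitly. No mammalian selection marker is annotated, which points to transient transfection.

According to the record, the plasmid is associated with a multi-phenotypic imaging screen in which candidate bacterial proteins were expressed exogenously in HeLa cells to identify effectors. The mEmerald tag allows transfected cells and the localisation of the fusion protein to be seen by fluorescence microscopy. The function of LF82_259 itself is not stated.
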