Addgene plasmid #100427: pCMV_mEm_4GS_LF82_259
Purpose: Mammalian expression of E. coli LF82_259 CDS fused to mEmerald
Depositing lab: Alan Huett. Depositing organization: University of Nottingham. Publication: A multi-phenotypic imaging screen to identify bacterial effectors by exogenous expression in a HeLa cell line. Collins A, Huett A. Sci Data. 2018 May 15;5:180081. doi: 10.1038/sdata.2018.81. PubMed 29762554.
Backbone
  Vector backbone: pCMV
  Backbone size w/o insert (bp): 4502
  Vector type: Mammalian Expression
Growth in bacteria
  Bacterial resistance: Ampicillin, 100 μg/mL
  Growth temperature: 37°C
  Growth strain: XL1 Blue
  Copy number: High Copy
Gene/Insert
  Gene/Insert name: LF82_259
  Insert size (bp): 294
  Promoter: CMV
  Tag / fusion protein: mEmerald (N terminal on backbone)
  Cloning method: Ligation Independent Cloning
  Sequencing primers: 5′ ACTTCTGCTCTAAAAGCTGCGG; 3′ CACTGCATTCTAGTTGTGGTTTGTC
Terms and licenses: Academic/Nonprofit Terms; Industry Terms: Not Available to Industry
How to cite: pCMV_mEm_4GS_LF82_259 was a gift from Alan Huett (Addgene plasmid # 100427 ; http://n2t.net/addgene:100427 ; RRID:Addgene_100427)
