>Addgene plasmid #100427 | pCMV_mEm_4GS_LF82_259 | depositor partial sequence | sequence record 183744 | Sequence across LF82 gene insert region
CTCGGCATGGACGAGCTGTACAAGCGAATTGGTGGAGGGGGCGGTTCCGGTGGCGGAGGTTCCCGAATTC
GTCGACGGAGATCTGATATGGATATAACACCTTTCCTTCATGCGCTTTGTGCTGTGGCTGCGCAGCTACT
GATTGGTCTTTTTACCGGGAACTGGGCTTACGGGGCGATAGCCGGTTGTACGTTCTTCATTGCGCGTGAA
CACACCCAGGCAGAATATCGCTGGATTGAAATGTTCGGGCATGGCAAGCGAATGAATATGCCGTGGTGGG
GCGGTTTTGATCCGCGCGCGTGGGATGTGGCAAGCCTGATGGATTTTGCTGTGCCGGTGGTGGCGTGTCT
GCTGGTCTGGCTGTTGGTTAATCGTGGGTGAATCGGTACCCTCGAGAAGCTTGCGGCCGCGGGGATCCAG
ACATGATAAGATACATTGATGAGTTTGGACAAACCACAACTAGAATGCAGTGAAAAAAATGCTTTATTTG
TGAAATTTGTGATGCTATTGCTTTATTTGTAACCATTATAAGCTGCAATAAACAAGTTAACAACAACAAT
TGCATTCATTTTATGTTTCAGGTTCAGGGGGAGGTGTGGGGAGGTTTTTTCGGATCCTCTAGAGTCGATC
TGCAGGCATGCTAGCTTGGCGTAATCATGGTCATAGCTGTTTCCTGTGTGAAATTGTTATCCGCTCACAA
TTCCACACAACATACGAGCCGGAAGCATAAAGTGTAAAGCCTGGGGTGCCTAATGAGTGAGCTAACTCAC
ATTAATTGCGTTGCGCTCACTGCCCGCTTTCCAGTCGGGAAACCTGTCGTGCCAGCTGCATTAATGAATC
GGCCAACGCGCGGGGAGAGGCGGTTTGCGTATTGGGCGCTCTTCCGCTTCCTCGCTCACTGACTCGCTGC
GCTCGGTCGTTCGGCTGCGGCGAGCGNTATCAGCTCACTC
